Addgene plasmid #218247: pCW57-CMV-MAAP-SL08
Purpose: 1) Ectopic expression of MAAP protein variant in mammalian cells. 2) Packaging MAAP variant sequence into lentivirus for stable expression in mammalian cells.
Depositing lab: David Schaffer. Depositing organization: University of California, Berkeley. Publication: Evolving membrane-associated accessory protein variants for improved adeno-associated virus production. Schieferecke AJ, Lee H, Chen A, Kilaru V, Krish Williams J, Schaffer DV. Mol Ther. 2024 Feb 7;32(2):340-351. doi: 10.1016/j.ymthe.2023.12.015. Epub 2023 Dec 18. PubMed 38115579.
Backbone
  Vector backbone: pCW57.1
  Vector type: Lentiviral
  Selectable markers: Puromycin
Growth in bacteria
  Bacterial resistance: Ampicillin, 100 μg/mL
  Growth temperature: 37°C
  Growth strain: NEB Stable
  Copy number: Low Copy
Gene/Insert
  Gene/Insert name: Membrane-Associated Accessory Protein Variant SL08 driven by CMV promoter (alt names: MAAP-SL08; MAAP-SL08V2)
  Species: Synthetic
  Promoter: CMV
  Cloning method: Restriction Enzyme; 5′ cloning site AgeI (unknown if destroyed); 3′ cloning site BamHI (unknown if destroyed)
Terms and licenses: Academic/Nonprofit Terms; Industry Terms: Not Available to Industry
How to cite: pCW57-CMV-MAAP-SL08 was a gift from David Schaffer (Addgene plasmid # 218247 ; http://n2t.net/addgene:218247 ; RRID:Addgene_218247)
