[The description below was written by a language model from this plasmid's Addgene catalogue record and pLannotate feature annotations shown in this document.]
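Description:
pCW57-CMV-MAAP-SL08 is a third-generation-style, self-inactivating HIV-1 lentiviral transfer plasmid built on the pCW57.1 backbone. It is designed to express an engineered variant (SL08) of the adeno-associated virus membrane-associated accessory protein (MAAP) in mammalian cells. In bacteria it is maintained through a ColE1/pUC-type origin and an ampicillin resistance gene. The catalogue lists it as low copy and grown in a recombination-reduced strain, as is common for LTR-containing plasmids. The lentiviral framework comprises an RSV promoter fused to a truncated 5' LTR, the Ψ packaging signal with a gag fragment, the RRE for Rev-dependent export, a cPPT/CTS, a WPRE and a ΔU3 3' LTR, followed by an SV40 poly(A) signal and SV40 origin.

Within the provirus, the CMV enhancer and promoter drive the synthetic MAAP-SL08 insert, which was cloned between AgeI and BamHI sites. The annotation software labels this region as AAV2 VP1 capsid fragments. This is expected, because MAAP is encoded in an alternative reading frame overlapping the VP1 region of the AAV cap gene. Downstream, an hPGK promoter drives puromycin N-acetyltransferase followed by an rtTA3 reverse tetracycline transactivator, a cassette inherited from pCW57.1. Because the insert is under the constitutive CMV promoter and no Tet-responsive promoter is annotated, the rtTA appears to be a backbone remnant rather than a regulator of the insert.

The stated uses are transient ectopic expression of the MAAP variant in mammalian cells, and packaging into lentivirus to make puromycin-selectable stable cell lines. The associated work concerns evolving MAAP variants to improve AAV production.
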