Features (pLannotate 1.2.2; 30 found; start..end, strand, type, name):
     41..158     +  misc_feature   cPPT/CTS: central polypurine tract and central termination sequence of HIV-1
    212..591     +  enhancer       CMV enhancer: human cytomegalovirus immediate early enhancer
    592..795     +  promoter       CMV promoter: human cytomegalovirus (CMV) immediate early promoter
    791..824     +  LTR            5' LTR (truncated) (fragment): truncated 5' long terminal repeat (LTR) from HIV-1
    840..858     +  promoter       T7 promoter: promoter for bacteriophage T7 RNA polymerase
    892..966     +  CDS            VP1 (fragment): CAPSD_AAV2S - Experimental evidence at protein level: Swiss-Prot protein existence level 1. Capsid protein self-assembles to form an icosahedral capsid with a T=1 symmetry, about 22 nm in diameter, and consisting of 60 copies of three size variants of the capsid protein VP1, VP2 and VP3 which differ in their N-terminus. The capsid encapsulates the genomic ssDNA. Binds to host cell heparan sulfate and uses host ITGA5-ITGB1 as coreceptor on the cell surface to provide virion attachment to target cell. This attachment induces virion internalization predominantly through clathrin-dependent endocyt
    968..1243    +  CDS            VP1 (fragment): CAPSD_AAV2S - Experimental evidence at protein level: Swiss-Prot protein existence level 1. Capsid protein self-assembles to form an icosahedral capsid with a T=1 symmetry, about 22 nm in diameter, and consisting of 60 copies of three size variants of the capsid protein VP1, VP2 and VP3 which differ in their N-terminus. The capsid encapsulates the genomic ssDNA. Binds to host cell heparan sulfate and uses host ITGA5-ITGB1 as coreceptor on the cell surface to provide virion attachment to target cell. This attachment induces virion internalization predominantly through clathrin-dependent endocyt
   1280..1790    +  promoter       hPGK promoter: human phosphoglycerate kinase 1 promoter
   1800..2396    +  CDS            PuroR (fragment): puromycin N-acetyltransferase; pac from Streptomyces; confers resistance to puromycin
   2451..3148    +  CDS            rtTA3 (fragment): reverse tetracycline transactivator 3 activates expression from Tet-responsive promoters in the presence of doxycycline
   3078..3188    +  CDS            VP48: 3 tandem repeats of the minimal activation domain of herpes simplex virus VP16 (Cheng et al., 2013)
   3224..3772    +  misc_feature   WPRE (fragment): woodchuck hepatitis virus posttranscriptional regulatory element
   3798..3869    +  CDS            nef (fragment): NEF_HV1Z2 - Experimental evidence at protein level: Swiss-Prot protein existence level 1. Extracellular Nef protein targets CD4(+) T-lymphocytes for apoptosis by interacting with CXCR4 surface receptors. From Human immunodeficiency virus type 1 group M subtype D (isolate Z2/CDC-Z34) (HIV-1).
   3871..4104    +  LTR            3' LTR (ΔU3): self-inactivating 3' long terminal repeat (LTR) from HIV-1
   4176..4297    +  polyA_signal   SV40 poly(A) signal: SV40 polyadenylation signal
   4337..4472    +  rep_origin     SV40 ori: SV40 origin of replication
   4480..4543    +  promoter       AmpR promoter: bla
   4544..5404    +  CDS            AmpR: β-lactamase; bla; confers resistance to ampicillin, carbenicillin, and related antibiotics
   5575..6163    +  rep_origin     ori: high-copy-number ColE1/pMB1/pBR322/pUC origin of replication
   6346..6438    +  CDS            lacI (fragment): lac repressor; lacI; The lac repressor binds to the lac operator to inhibit transcription in E. coli. This inhibition can be relieved by adding lactose or isopropyl-β-D-thiogalactopyranoside (IPTG).
   6451..6472    +  protein_bind   CAP binding site: CAP binding activates transcription in the presence of cAMP. E. coli catabolite activator protein
   6487..6517    +  promoter       lac promoter: promoter for the E. coli lac operon
   6525..6541    +  protein_bind   lac operator: The lac repressor binds to the lac operator to inhibit transcription in E. coli. This inhibition can be relieved by adding lactose or isopropyl-β-D-thiogalactopyranoside (IPTG). lac repressor encoded by lacI
   6586..6604    +  promoter       T3 promoter: promoter for bacteriophage T3 RNA polymerase
   6632..6858    +  promoter       RSV promoter: Rous sarcoma virus enhancer/promoter
   6859..7039    +  LTR            5' LTR (truncated): truncated 5' long terminal repeat (LTR) from HIV-1
   7086..7211    +  misc_feature   HIV-1 Ψ: packaging signal of human immunodeficiency virus type 1
   7195..7558    +  CDS            HIV-1 gag (fragment): gag protein from human immunodeficiency virus 1; gag
   7704..7937    +  misc_feature   RRE: The Rev response element (RRE) of HIV-1 allows for Rev-dependent mRNA export from the nucleus to the cytoplasm.
   8314..8338    +  CDS            Rev (fragment): human immunodeficiency virus 1 (HIV-1) Rev protein; rev; enhances nuclear export of unspliced and incompletely spliced viral mRNAs
>Addgene plasmid #218247 | pCW57-CMV-MAAP-SL08 | addgene full sequence | sequence record 449747 | Addgene NGS Result
AATTCTCGACCTCGAGACAAATGGCAGTATTCATCCACAATTTTAAAAGAAAAGGGGGGATTGGGGGGTA
CAGTGCAGGGGAAAGAATAGTAGACATAATAGCAACAGACATACAAACTAAAGAATTACAAAAACAAATT
ACAAAAATTCAAAATTTTCGGGTTTATTACAGGGACAGCAGAGATCCACTTTGGCCGCGAATCGATGCGT
TGACATTGATTATTGACTAGTTATTAATAGTAATCAATTACGGGGTCATTAGTTCATAGCCCATATATGG
AGTTCCGCGTTACATAACTTACGGTAAATGGCCCGCCTGGCTGACCGCCCAACGACCCCCGCCCATTGAC
GTCAATAATGACGTATGTTCCCATAGTAACGCCAATAGGGACTTTCCATTGACGTCAATGGGTGGAGTAT
TTACGGTAAACTGCCCACTTGGCAGTACATCAAGTGTATCATATGCCAAGTACGCCCCCTATTGACGTCA
ATGACGGTAAATGGCCCGCCTGGCATTATGCCCAGTACATGACCTTATGGGACTTTCCTACTTGGCAGTA
CATCTACGTATTAGTCATCGCTATTACCATGGTGATGCGGTTTTGGCAGTACATCAATGGGCGTGGATAG
CGGTTTGACTCACGGGGATTTCCAAGTCTCCACCCCATTGACGTCAATGGGAGTTTGTTTTGGCACCAAA
ATCAACGGGACTTTCCAAAATGTCGTAACAACTCCGCCCCATTGACGCAAATGGGCGGTAGGCGTGTACG
GTGGGAGGTCTATATAAGCAGAGCTCTCTGGCTAACTAGAGAACCCACTGCTTACTGGCTTATCGAAATT
AATACGACTCACTATAGGGAGACCCAAGCTTGGTACCACCGGTGCCACCATGGCCCACCACCACCAAAGC
CCGCAGAGCGGCATAAGGACGACAGCAGGGGTCTTGTGCTTCCTGGGTACAAGTACCGGACCCTTCAGCG
GACTCGACAAGGGAGAGCCGGTCATTGAGGCAGACGCCGCGGCCCTCGATCACGACAAAGCCTACGACCG
GCAGCTCGACGGTGGAGACAACCTGTACCTCAAGTACAACCACGCCGACGCGGAGTTTCAGGAGCGCCTT
AAAGAAGATACGTCTTGTGGGGGCAACCTCGGACGAGCAGTCTTCCAGGCGAATAAGAGGGTTCCGGAAC
CTCTGGGCCTGGTTGAGAAACCTGTTAAGACGGCTCCGGGAAAAAAGAGGCCGGGCTAACCTAGGCTGCA
GACGCGTTGTACAGGATCCGGGGTTGGGGTTGCGCCTTTTCCAAGGCAGCCCTGGGTTTGCGCAGGGACG
CGGCTGCTCTGGGCGTGGTTCCGGGAAACGCAGCGGCGCCGACCCTGGGTCTCGCACATTCTTCACGTCC
GTTCGCAGCGTCACCCGGATCTTCGCCGCTACCCTTGTGGGCCCCCCGGCGACGCTTCCTGCTCCGCCCC
TAAGTCGGGAAGGTTCCTTGCGGTTCGCGGCGTGCCGGACGTGACAAACGGAAGCCGCACGTCTCACTAG
TACCCTCGCAGACGGACAGCGCCAGGGAGCAATGGCAGCGCGCCGACCGCGATGGGCTGTGGCCAATAGC
GGCTGCTCAGCAGGGCGCGCCGAGAGCAGCGGCCGGGAAGGGGCGGTGCGGGAGGCGGGGTGTGGGGCGG
TAGTGTGGGCCCTGTTCCTGCCCGCGCGGTGTTCCGCATTCTGCAAGCCTCCGGAGCGCACGTCGGCAGT
CGGCTCCCTCGTTGACCGAATCACCGACCTCTCTCCCCAGCAATTCACCATGACCGAGTACAAGCCCACG
GTGCGCCTCGCCACCCGCGACGACGTCCCCAGGGCCGTACGCACCCTCGCCGCCGCGTTCGCCGACTACC
CCGCCACGCGCCACACCGTCGATCCGGACCGCCACATCGAGCGGGTCACCGAGCTGCAAGAACTCTTCCT
CACGCGCGTCGGGCTCGACATCGGCAAGGTGTGGGTCGCGGACGACGGCGCCGCGGTGGCGGTCTGGACC
ACGCCGGAGAGCGTCGAAGCGGGGGCGGTGTTCGCCGAGATCGGCCCGCGCATGGCCGAGTTGAGCGGTT
CCCGGCTGGCCGCGCAGCAACAGATGGAAGGCCTCCTGGCGCCGCACCGGCCCAAGGAGCCCGCGTGGTT
CCTGGCCACCGTCGGCGTCTCGCCCGACCACCAGGGCAAGGGTCTGGGCAGCGCCGTCGTGCTCCCCGGA
GTGGAGGCGGCCGAGCGCGCCGGGGTGCCCGCCTTCCTGGAGACCTCCGCGCCCCGCAACCTCCCCTTCT
ACGAGCGGCTCGGCTTCACCGTCACCGCCGACGTCGAGGTGCCCGAAGGACCGCGCACCTGGTGCATGAC
CCGCAAGCCCGGTGCCGAAGGTAGAGGTTCTCTCCTCACTTGTGGTGATGTTGAAGAAAACCCTGGTCCA
ATGTCTAGACTGGACAAGAGCAAAGTCATAAACGGAGCTCTGGAATTACTCAATGGTGTCGGTATCGAAG
GCCTGACGACAAGGAAACTCGCTCAAAAGCTGGGAGTTGAGCAGCCTACCCTGTACTGGCACGTGAAGAA
CAAGCGGGCCCTGCTCGATGCCCTGCCAATCGAGATGCTGGACAGGCATCATACCCACTTCTGCCCCCTG
GAAGGCGAGTCATGGCAAGACTTTCTGCGGAACAACGCCAAGTCATACCGCTGTGCTCTCCTCTCACATC
GCGACGGGGCTAAAGTGCATCTCGGCACCCGCCCAACAGAGAAACAGTACGAAACCCTGGAAAATCAGCT
CGCGTTCCTGTGTCAGCAAGGCTTCTCCCTGGAGAACGCACTGTACGCTCTGTCCGCCGTGGGCCACTTT
ACACTGGGCTGCGTATTGGAGGAACAGGAGCATCAAGTAGCAAAAGAGGAAAGAGAGACACCTACCACCG
ATTCTATGCCCCCACTTCTGAGACAAGCAATTGAGCTGTTCGACCGGCAGGGAGCCGAACCTGCCTTCCT
TTTCGGCCTGGAACTAATCATATGTGGCCTGGAGAAACAGCTAAAGTGCGAAAGCGGCGGGCCGACCGAC
GCCCTTGACGATTTTGACTTAGACATGCTCCCAGCCGATGCCCTTGACGACTTTGACCTTGATATGCTGC
CTGCTGACGCTCTTGACGATTTTGACCTTGACATGCTCCCCGGGTAACTAAGTAAGGATCGATCCAAGAT
ATCGTATTCTTAACTATGTTGCTCCTTTTACGCTATGTGGATACGCTGCTTTAATGCCTTTGTATCATGC
TATTGCTTCCCGTATGGCTTTCATTTTCTCCTCCTTGTATAAATCCTGGTTGCTGTCTCTTTATGAGGAG
TTGTGGCCCGTTGTCAGGCAACGTGGCGTGGTGTGCACTGTGTTTGCTGACGCAACCCCCACTGGTTGGG
GCATTGCCACCACCTGTCAGCTCCTTTCCGGGACTTTCGCTTTCCCCCTCCCTATTGCCACGGCGGAACT
CATCGCCGCCTGCCTTGCCCGCTGCTGGACAGGGGCTCGGCTGTTGGGCACTGACAATTCCGTGGTGTTG
TCGGGGAAGCTGACGTCCTTTCCATGGCTGCTCGCCTGTGTTGCCACCTGGATTCTGCGCGGGACGTCCT
TCTGCTACGTCCCTTCGGCCCTCAATCCAGCGGACCTTCCTTCCCGCGGCCTGCTGCCGGCTCTGCGGCC
TCTTCCGCGTCTTCGCCTTCGCCCTCAGACGAGTCGGATCTCCCTTTGGGCCGCCTCCCCGCCTGTTTCG
CCTCGGCGTCCGGACTAGAGGTACCTTTAAGACCAATGACTTACAAGGCAGCTGTAGATCTTAGCCACTT
TTTAAAAGAAAAGGGGGGACTGGAAGGGCTAATTCACTCCCAACGAAGACAAGATCTGCTTTTTGCTTGT
ACTGGGTCTCTCTGGTTAGACCAGATCTGAGCCTGGGAGCTCTCTGGCTAACTAGGGAACCCACTGCTTA
AGCCTCAATAAAGCTTGCCTTGAGTGCTTCAAGTAGTGTGTGCCCGTCTGTTGTGTGACTCTGGTAACTA
GAGATCCCTCAGACCCTTTTAGTCAGTGTGGAAAATCTCTAGCAGTAGTAGTTCATGTCATCTTATTATT
CAGTATTTATAACTTGCAAAGAAATGAATATCAGAGAGTGAGAGGAACTTGTTTATTGCAGCTTATAATG
GTTACAAATAAAGCAATAGCATCACAAATTTCACAAATAAAGCATTTTTTTCACTGCATTCTAGTTGTGG
TTTGTCCAAACTCATCAATGTATCTTATCATGTCTGGCTCTAGCTATCCCGCCCCTAACTCCGCCCATCC
CGCCCCTAACTCCGCCCAGTTCCGCCCATTCTCCGCCCCATGGCTGACTAATTTTTTTTATTTATGCAGA
GGCCGAGGCCGCCTCGGCCTCTGAGCTATTCCAGAAGTAGTGAGGAGGCTTTTTTGGAGGCCTTTCAAAT
ATGTATCCGCTCATGAGACAATAACCCTGATAAATGCTTCAATAATATTGAAAAAGGAAGAGTATGAGTA
TTCAACATTTCCGTGTCGCCCTTATTCCCTTTTTTGCGGCATTTTGCCTTCCTGTTTTTGCTCACCCAGA
AACGCTGGTGAAAGTAAAAGATGCTGAAGATCAGTTGGGTGCACGAGTGGGTTACATCGAACTGGATCTC
AACAGCGGTAAGATCCTTGAGAGTTTTCGCCCCGAAGAACGTTTTCCAATGATGAGCACTTTTAAAGTTC
TGCTATGTGGCGCGGTATTATCCCGTATTGACGCCGGGCAAGAGCAACTCGGTCGCCGCATACACTATTC
TCAGAATGACTTGGTTGAGTACTCACCAGTCACAGAAAAGCATCTTACGGATGGCATGACAGTAAGAGAA
TTATGCAGTGCTGCCATAACCATGAGTGATAACACTGCGGCCAACTTACTTCTGACAACGATCGGAGGAC
CGAAGGAGCTAACCGCTTTTTTGCACAACATGGGGGATCATGTAACTCGCCTTGATCGTTGGGAACCGGA
GCTGAATGAAGCCATACCAAACGACGAGCGTGACACCACGATGCCTGTAGCAATGGCAACAACGTTGCGC
AAACTATTAACTGGCGAACTACTTACTCTAGCTTCCCGGCAACAATTAATAGACTGGATGGAGGCGGATA
AAGTTGCAGGACCACTTCTGCGCTCGGCCCTTCCGGCTGGCTGGTTTATTGCTGATAAATCTGGAGCCGG
TGAGCGTGGGTCTCGCGGTATCATTGCAGCACTGGGGCCAGATGGTAAGCCCTCCCGTATCGTAGTTATC
TACACGACGGGGAGTCAGGCAACTATGGATGAACGAAATAGACAGATCGCTGAGATAGGTGCCTCACTGA
TTAAGCATTGGTAACTGTCAGACCAAGTTTACTCATATATACTTTAGATTGATTTAAAACTTCATTTTTA
ATTTAAAAGGATCTAGGTGAAGATCCTTTTTGATAATCTCATGACCAAAATCCCTTAACGTGAGTTTTCG
TTCCACTGAGCGTCAGACCCCGTAGAAAAGATCAAAGGATCTTCTTGAGATCCTTTTTTTCTGCGCGTAA
TCTGCTGCTTGCAAACAAAAAAACCACCGCTACCAGCGGTGGTTTGTTTGCCGGATCAAGAGCTACCAAC
TCTTTTTCCGAAGGTAACTGGCTTCAGCAGAGCGCAGATACCAAATACTGTTCTTCTAGTGTAGCCGTAG
TTAGGCCACCACTTCAAGAACTCTGTAGCACCGCCTACATACCTCGCTCTGCTAATCCTGTTACCAGTGG
CTGCTGCCAGTGGCGATAAGTCGTGTCTTACCGGGTTGGACTCAAGACGATAGTTACCGGATAAGGCGCA
GCGGTCGGGCTGAACGGGGGGTTCGTGCACACAGCCCAGCTTGGAGCGAACGACCTACACCGAACTGAGA
TACCTACAGCGTGAGCTATGAGAAAGCGCCACGCTTCCCGAAGGGAGAAAGGCGGACAGGTATCCGGTAA
GCGGCAGGGTCGGAACAGGAGAGCGCACGAGGGAGCTTCCAGGGGGAAACGCCTGGTATCTTTATAGTCC
TGTCGGGTTTCGCCACCTCTGACTTGAGCGTCGATTTTTGTGATGCTCGTCAGGGGGGCGGAGCCTATGG
AAAAACGCCAGCAACGCGGCCTTTTTACGGTTCCTGGCCTTTTGCTGGCCTTTTGCTCACATGTTCTTTC
CTGCGTTATCCCCTGATTCTGTGGATAACCGTATTACCGCCTTTGAGTGAGCTGATACCGCTCGCCGCAG
CCGAACGACCGAGCGCAGCGAGTCAGTGAGCGAGGAAGCGGAAGAGCGCCCAATACGCAAACCGCCTCTC
CCCGCGCGTTGGCCGATTCATTAATGCAGCTGGCACGACAGGTTTCCCGACTGGAAAGCGGGCAGTGAGC
GCAACGCAATTAATGTGAGTTAGCTCACTCATTAGGCACCCCAGGCTTTACACTTTATGCTTCCGGCTCG
TATGTTGTGTGGAATTGTGAGCGGATAACAATTTCACACAGGAAACAGCTATGACCATGATTACGCCAAG
CGCGCAATTAACCCTCACTAAAGGGAACAAAAGCTGGAGCTGCAAGCTTAATGTAGTCTTATGCAATACT
CTTGTAGTCTTGCAACATGGTAACGATGAGTTAGCAACATGCCTTACAAGGAGAGAAAAAGCACCGTGCA
TGCCGATTGGTGGAAGTAAGGTGGTACGATCGTGCCTTATTAGGAAGGCAACAGACGGGTCTGACATGGA
TTGGACGAACCACTGAATTGCCGCATTGCAGAGATATTGTATTTAAGTGCCTAGCTCGATACATAAACGG
GTCTCTCTGGTTAGACCAGATCTGAGCCTGGGAGCTCTCTGGCTAACTAGGGAACCCACTGCTTAAGCCT
CAATAAAGCTTGCCTTGAGTGCTTCAAGTAGTGTGTGCCCGTCTGTTGTGTGACTCTGGTAACTAGAGAT
CCCTCAGACCCTTTTAGTCAGTGTGGAAAATCTCTAGCAGTGGCGCCCGAACAGGGACTTGAAAGCGAAA
GGGAAACCAGAGGAGCTCTCTCGACGCAGGACTCGGCTTGCTGAAGCGCGCACGGCAAGAGGCGAGGGGC
GGCGACTGGTGAGTACGCCAAAAATTTTGACTAGCGGAGGCTAGAAGGAGAGAGATGGGTGCGAGAGCGT
CAGTATTAAGCGGGGGAGAATTAGATCGCGATGGGAAAAAATTCGGTTAAGGCCAGGGGGAAAGAAAAAA
TATAAATTAAAACATATAGTATGGGCAAGCAGGGAGCTAGAACGATTCGCAGTTAATCCTGGCCTGTTAG
AAACATCAGAAGGCTGTAGACAAATACTGGGACAGCTACAACCATCCCTTCAGACAGGATCAGAAGAACT
TAGATCATTATATAATACAGTAGCAACCCTCTATTGTGTGCATCAAAGGATAGAGATAAAAGACACCAAG
GAAGCTTTAGACAAGATAGAGGAAGAGCAAAACAAAAGTAAGACCACCGCACAGCAAGCGGCCGCTGATC
TTCAGACCTGGAGGAGGAGATATGAGGGACAATTGGAGAAGTGAATTATATAAATATAAAGTAGTAAAAA
TTGAACCATTAGGAGTAGCACCCACCAAGGCAAAGAGAAGAGTGGTGCAGAGAGAAAAAAGAGCAGTGGG
AATAGGAGCTTTGTTCCTTGGGTTCTTGGGAGCAGCAGGAAGCACTATGGGCGCAGCGTCAATGACGCTG
ACGGTACAGGCCAGACAATTATTGTCTGGTATAGTGCAGCAGCAGAACAATTTGCTGAGGGCTATTGAGG
CGCAACAGCATCTGTTGCAACTCACAGTCTGGGGCATCAAGCAGCTCCAGGCAAGAATCCTGGCTGTGGA
AAGATACCTAAAGGATCAACAGCTCCTGGGGATTTGGGGTTGCTCTGGAAAACTCATTTGCACCACTGCT
GTGCCTTGGAATGCTAGTTGGAGTAATAAATCTCTGGAACAGATTTGGAATCACACGACCTGGATGGAGT
GGGACAGAGAAATTAACAATTACACAAGCTTAATACACTCCTTAATTGAAGAATCGCAAAACCAGCAAGA
AAAGAATGAACAAGAATTATTGGAATTAGATAAATGGGCAAGTTTGTGGAATTGGTTTAACATAACAAAT
TGGCTGTGGTATATAAAATTATTCATAATGATAGTAGGAGGCTTGGTAGGTTTAAGAATAGTTTTTGCTG
TACTTTCTATAGTGAATAGAGTTAGGCAGGGATATTCACCATTATCGTTTCAGACCCACCTCCCAACCCC
GAGGGGAC
