>Addgene plasmid #218247 | pCW57-CMV-MAAP-SL08 | depositor partial sequence | sequence record 425262 | MAAP-SL08 ORF
ATGGCCCACCACCACCAAAGCCCGCAGAGCGGCATAAGGACGACAGCAGGGGTCTTGTGCTTCCTGGGTA
CAAGTACCGGACCCTTCAGCGGACTCGACAAGGGAGAGCCGGTCATTGAGGCAGACGCCGCGGCCCTCGA
TCACGACAAAGCCTACGACCGGCAGCTCGACGGTGGAGACAACCTGTACCTCAAGTACAACCACGCCGAC
GCGGAGTTTCAGGAGCGCCTTAAAGAAGATACGTCTTGTGGGGGCAACCTCGGACGAGCAGTCTTCCAGG
CGAATAAGAGGGTTCCGGAACCTCTGGGCCTGGTTGAGAAACCTGTTAAGACGGCTCCGGGAAAAAAGAG
GCCGGGCTAA
